Addgene plasmid #225642: ParaBAD with pBELO_L6-PT3-T4_CAMR_TAN+
Purpose: araBAD promoter expressing mCherry with pBELO_L6-PT3-T4 backbone and chloramphenicol resistance
Depositing lab: Andre Sanches Ribeiro. Depositing organization: Tampere University. Publication: Transcription Attenuation in Synthetic Promoters in Nonoverlapping Tandem Formation. Chauhan V, Baptista ISC, Arsh AM, Jagadeesan R, Dash S, Ribeiro AS. Biochemistry. 2024 Jul 12. doi: 10.1021/acs.biochem.4c00012. PubMed 38997112.
Backbone
  Vector backbone: pBELO_L6-PT3-T4_CAMR_TAN+
  Backbone manufacturer: IDT Iowa
  Vector type: Bacterial Expression
Growth in bacteria
  Bacterial resistance: Chloramphenicol, 25 μg/mL
  Growth temperature: 30°C
  Growth strain: DH5alpha
  Growth instructions: Grow in M9 glycerol media
  Copy number: Low Copy
Gene/Insert
  Gene/Insert name: araBAD
  Species: Escherichia coli
  Insert size (bp): 166
  Promoter: BAD promoter
  Tag / fusion protein: mCherry (C terminal on backbone)
  Cloning method: Gene Synthesis
  Sequencing primers: 5′ NA
Resource information
  A portion of this plasmid was derived from a plasmid made by: IDT Iowa
Terms and licenses: Academic/Nonprofit Terms; Industry Terms: Not Available to Industry
How to cite: ParaBAD with pBELO_L6-PT3-T4_CAMR_TAN+ was a gift from Andre Sanches Ribeiro (Addgene plasmid # 225642 ; http://n2t.net/addgene:225642 ; RRID:Addgene_225642)
