[The description below was written by a language model from this plasmid's Addgene catalogue record and pLannotate feature annotations shown in this document.]
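Description:
ParaBAD with pBELO_L6-PT3-T4_CAMR_TAN+ is a low-copy bacterial expression plasmid of about 7.7 kb built on a pBeloBAC-type, F-plasmid-derived backbone and used as a promoter–reporter construct in Escherichia coli. Replication and stable inheritance rely on the F-factor machinery annotated in the feature table: the ori2/oriS origin with its initiator protein RepE and the incC incompatibility region, an annotated oriV element, and the sopA/sopB partitioning genes with a remnant of the centromere-like sopC site. These elements keep the plasmid at very low copy number and segregate it actively to daughter cells. A fragment of the resD resolvase gene is also present. Selection is by chloramphenicol, conferred by the cat gene under its native promoter.

The payload is a 166 bp synthetic copy of the E. coli araBAD promoter placed upstream of an mCherry coding sequence, which is followed by the rrnB T1 terminator, so that red fluorescence reports promoter activity. No araC regulator gene is annotated on the plasmid, so arabinose-responsive control would presumably depend on the host's chromosomal copy. Just upstream of the promoter, on the opposite strand, lie a short fragment of an Aequorea-derived fluorescent protein, a lambda t0 terminator and a tet promoter fragment. These appear to be remnants of the backbone's design, and the terminator may insulate the reporter, though the record does not explain their role. The associated work concerns transcription attenuation between synthetic promoters arranged in nonoverlapping tandem. This single-promoter construct probably serves as an individual-promoter reference for such measurements, although the record does not say so explicitly.
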