Features (pLannotate 1.2.2; 16 found; start..end, strand, type, name):
      6..29      -  misc_feature   sopC (fragment): sopC; centromere-like partitioning region of the bacterial F plasmid
    105..1073    -  CDS            sopB: SOPB_ECOLI - Also known as B. Experimental evidence at protein level: Swiss-Prot protein existence level 1. Control of plasmid partitioning; required to recognize the cis-acting. Binds specifically with the DNA segment containing the sopC region. SopB is trans-acting. From Escherichia coli (strain K12).
   1073..2248    -  CDS            sopA: partitioning protein for the bacterial F plasmid; sopA
   2574..2824    -  misc_feature   incC: incC; incompatibility region of the bacterial F plasmid
   2827..3582    -  CDS            repE: replication initiation protein for the bacterial F plasmid; repE
   3673..3892    -  rep_origin     ori2: secondary origin of replication for the bacterial F plasmid; also known as oriS
   3968..4582    -  rep_origin     oriV: origin of replication for the bacterial F plasmid
   4980..5324    -  CDS            resD (fragment): REDF_ECOLI - Also known as D. Protein inferred from homology: Swiss-Prot protein existence level 3. Acts as a repressor of transcription and as a site-specific resolvase that cleaves at the RfsF site. From Escherichia coli (strain K12).
   5440..5542    +  promoter       cat promoter: promoter of the E. coli cat gene encoding chloramphenicol acetyltransferase
   5543..6199    +  CDS            cat: CAT_ECOLX - Experimental evidence at protein level: Swiss-Prot protein existence level 1. This enzyme is an effector of chloramphenicol resistance in bacteria. From Escherichia coli. This protein is used as a marker in many commonly used cloning vectors, such as pACYC184.
   6287..6304    -  promoter       tet promoter (fragment): E. coli promoter for tetracycline efflux protein gene
   6337..6431    -  terminator     lambda t0 terminator: transcription terminator from phage lambda
   6494..6547    -  CDS            10B (fragment): 10B is a fluorescent protein published in 1996, derived from Aequorea victoria.
   6540..6705    +  promoter       araBAD promoter: araBAD; promoter of the L-arabinose operon of E. coli; the araC regulatory gene is transcribed in the opposite direction (Guzman et al., 1995)
   6774..7481    +  CDS            mCherry: mCherry is a basic (constitutively fluorescent) red fluorescent protein published in 2004, derived from Discosoma sp.. It is reported to be a very rapidly-maturing monomer with low acid sensitivity.
   7544..7630    +  terminator     rrnB T1 terminator: Escherichia coli rrnB; transcription terminator T1 from the E. coli rrnB gene
>Addgene plasmid #225642 | ParaBAD with pBELO_L6-PT3-T4_CAMR_TAN+ | addgene full sequence | sequence record 448699 | Addgene NGS Result
AAGTGGGGCCCAGAGAGAATATTCAGGCCAGTTATGCTTTCTGGCCTGTAACAAAGGACATTAAGTAAAG
ACAGATAAACGTAGACTAAAACGTGGTCGCATCAGGGTGCTGGCTTTTCAAGTTCCTTAAGAATGGCCTC
AATTTTCTCTATACACTCAGTTGGAACACGGGACCTGTCCAGGTTAAGCACCATTTTATCGCCCTTATAC
AATACTGTCGCTCCAGGAGCAAACTGATGTCGTGAGCTTAAACTAGTTCTTGATGCAGATGACGTTTTAA
GCACAGAAGTTAAAAGAGTGATAACTTCTTCAGCTTCAAATATCACCCCAGCTTTTTTCTGCTCATGAAG
GTTAGATGCCTGCTGCTTAAGTAATTCCTCTTTATCTGTAAAGGCTTTTTGAAGTGCATCACCTGACCGG
GCAGATAGTTCACCGGGGTGAGAAAAAAGAGCAACAACTGATTTAGGCAATTTGGCGGTGTTGATACAGC
GGGTAATAATCTTACGTGAAATATTTTCCGCATCAGCCAGCGCAGAAATATTTCCAGCAAATTCATTCTG
CAATCGGCTTGCATAACGCTGACCACGTTCATAAGCACTTGTTGGGCGATAATCGTTACCCAATCTGGAT
AATGCAGCCATCTGCTCATCATCCAGCTCGCCAACCAGAACACGATAATCACTTTCGGTAAGTGCAGCAG
CTTTACGACGGCGACTCCCATCGGCAATTTCTATGACACCAGATACTCTTCGACCGAACGCCGGTGTCTG
TTGACCAGTCAGTAGAAAAGAAGGGATGAGATCATCCAGTGCGTCCTCAGTAAGCAGCTCCTGGTCACGT
TCATTACCTGACCATACCCGAGAGGTCTTCTCAACACTATCACCCCGGAGCACTTCAAGAGTAAACTTCA
CATCCCGACCACATACAGGCAAAGTAATGGCATTACCGCGAGCCATTACTCCTACGCGCGCAATTAACGA
ATCCACCATCGGGGCAGCTGGTGTCGATAACGAAGTATCTTCAACCGGTTGAGTATTGAGCGTATGTTTT
GGAATAACAGGCGCACGCTTCATTATCTAATCTCCCAGCGTGGTTTAATCAGACGATCGAAAATTTCATT
GCAGACAGGTTCCCAAATAGAAAGAGCATTTCTCCAGGCACCAGTTGAAGAGCGTTGATCAATGGCCTGT
TCAAAAACAGTTCTCATCCGGATCTGACCTTTACCAACTTCATCCGTTTCACGTACAACATTTTTTAGAA
CCATGCTTCCCCAGGCATCCCGAATTTGCTCCTCCATCCACGGGGACTGAGAGCCATTACTATTGCTGTA
TTTGGTAAGCAAAATACGTACATCAGGCTCGAACCCTTTAAGATCAACGTTCTTGAGCAGATCACGAAGC
ATATCGAAAAACTGCAGTGCGGAGGTGTAGTCAAACAACTCAGCAGGCGTGGGAACAATCAGCACATCAG
CAGCACATACGACATTAATCGTGCCGATACCCAGGTTAGGCGCGCTGTCAATAACTATGACATCATAGTC
ATGAGCAACAGTTTCAATGGCCAGTCGGAGCATCAGGTGTGGATCGGTGGGCAGTTTACCTTCATCAAAT
TTGCCCATTAACTCAGTTTCAATACGGTGCAGAGCCAGACAGGAAGGAATAATGTCAAGCCCCGGCCAGC
AAGTGGGCTTTATTGCATAAGTGACATCGTCCTTTTCCCCAAGATAGAAAGGCAGGAGAGTGTCTTCTGC
ATGAATATGAAGATCTGGTACCCATCCGTGATACATTGAGGCTGTTCCCTGGGGGTCGTTACCTTCCACG
AGCAAAACACGTAGCCCCTTCAGAGCCAGATCCTGAGCAAGATGAACAGAAACTGAGGTTTTGTAAACGC
CACCTTTATGGGCAGCAACCCCGATCACCGGTGGAAATACGTCTTCAGCACGTCGCAATCGCGTACCAAA
CACATCACGCATATGATTAATTTGTTCAATTGTATAACCAACACGTTGCTCAACCCGTCCTCGAATTTCC
ATATCCGGGTGCGGTAGTCGCCCTGCTTTCTCGGCATCTCTGATAGCCTGAGAAGAAACCCCAACTAAAT
CCGCTGCTTCACCTATTCTCCAGCGCCGGGTTATTTTCCTCGCTTCCGGGCTGTCATCATTAAACTGTGC
AATGGCGATAGCCTTCGTCATTTCATGACCAGCGTTTATGCACTGGTTAAGTGTTTCCATGAGTTTCATT
CTGAACATCCTTTAATCATTGCTTTGCGTTTTTTTATTAAATCTTGCAATTTACTGCAAAGCAACAACAA
AATCGCAAAGTCATCAAAAAACCGCAAAGTTGTTTAAAATAAGAGCAACACTACAAAAGGAGATAAGAAG
AGCACATACCTCAGTCACTTATTATCACTAGCGCTCGCCGCAGCCGTGTAACCGAGCATAGCGAGCGAAC
TGGCGAGGAAGCAAAGAAGAACTGTTCTGTCAGATAGCTCTTACGCTCAGCGCAAGAAGAAATATCCACC
GTGGGAAAAACTCCAGGTAGAGGTACACACGCGGATAGCCAATTCAGAGTAATAAACTGTGATAATCAAC
CCTCATCAATGATGACGAACTAACCCCCGATATCAAGTCACATGACGAAGGGAAAGAGAAGGAAATCAAC
TGTGACAAACTGCCCTCAAATTTGGCTTCCTTAAAAATTACAGTTCAAAAAGTATGAGAAAATCCATGCA
GGCTGAAGGAAACAGCAAAACTGTGACAAATTACCCTCAGTAGGTCAGAACAAATGTGACGAACCACCCT
CAAATCTGTGACAGATAACCCTCAGACTATCCTGTCGTCATGGAAGTGATATCGCGGAAGGAAAATACGA
TATGAGTCGTCTGGCGGCCTTTCTTTTTCTCAATGTATGAGAGGCGCATTGGAGTTCTGCTGTTGATCTC
ATTAACACAGACCTGCAGGAAGCGGCGGCGGAAGTCAGGCATACGCTGGTAACTTTGAGGCAGCTGGTAA
CGCTCTATGATCCAGTCGATTTTCAGAGAGACGATGCCTGAGCCATCCGGCTTACGATACTGACACAGGG
ATTCGTATAAACGCATGGCATACGGATTGGTGATTTCTTTTGTTTCACTAAGCCGAAACTGCGTAAACCG
GTTCTGTAACCCGATAAAGAAGGGAATGAGATATGGGTTGATATGTACACTGTAAAGCCCTCTGGATGGA
CTGTGCGCACGTTTGATAAACCAAGGAAAAGATTCATAGCCTTTTTCATCGCCGGCATCCTCTTCAGGGC
GATAAAAAACCACTTCCTTCCCCGCGAAACTCTTCAATGCCTGCCGTATATCCTTACTGGCTTCCGCAGA
GGTCAATCCGAATATTTCAGCATATTTAGCAACATGGATCTCGCAGATACCGTCATGTTCCTGTAGGGTG
CCATCAGATTTTCTGATCTGGTCAACGAACAGATACAGCATACGTTTTTGATCCCGGGAGAGACTATATG
CCGCCTCAGTGAGGTCGTTTGACTGGACGATTCGCGGGCTATTTTTACGTTTCTTGTGATTGATAACCGC
TGTTTCCGCCATGACAGATCCATGTGAAGTGTGACAAGTTTTTAGATTGTCACACTAAATAAAAAAGAGT
CAATAAGCAGGGATAACTTTGTGAAAAAACAGCTTCTTCTGAGGGCAATTTGTCACAGGGTTAAGGGCAA
TTTGTCACAGACAGGACTGTCATTTGAGGGTGATTTGTCACACTGAAAGGGCAATTTGTCACAACACCTT
CTCTAGAACCAGCATGGATAAAGGCCTACAAGGCGCTCTAAAAAAGAAGATCTAAAAACTATAAAAAAAA
TAATTATAAAAATATCCCCGTGGATAAGTGGATAACCCCAAGGGAAGTTTTTTCAGGCATCGTGTGTAAG
CAGAATATATAAGTGCTGTTCCCTGGTGCTTCCTCGCTCACTCGACCGGGAGGGTTCGAGAAGGGGGGGC
ACCCCCCTTCGGCGTGCGCGGTCACGCGCACAGGGCGCAGCCCTGGTTAAAAACAAGGTTTATAAATATT
GGTTTAAAAGCAGGTTAAAAGACAGGTTAGCGGTGGCCGAAAAACGGGCGGAAACCCTTGCAAATGCTGG
ATTTTCTGCCTGTGGACAGCCCCTCAAATGTCAATAGGTGCGCCCCTCATCTGTCAGCACTCTGCCCCTC
AAGTGTCAAGGATCGCGCCCCTCATCTGTCAGTAGTCGCGCCCCTCAAGTGTCAATACCGCAGGGCACTT
ATCCCCAGGCTTGTCCACATCATCTGTGGGAAACTCGCGTAAAATCAGGCGTTTTCGCCGATTTGCGAGG
CTGGCCAGCTCCACGTCGCCGGCCGAAATCGAGCCTGCCCCTCATCTGTCAACGCCGCGCCGGGTGAGTC
GGCCCCTCAAGTGTCAACGTCCGCCCCTCATCTGTCAGTGAGGGCCAAGTTTTCCGCGAGGTATCCACAA
CGCCGGCGGCCGGCCGCGGTGTCTCGCACACGGCTTCGACGGCGTTTCTGGCGCGTTTGCAGGGCCATAG
ACGGCCGCCAGCCCAGCGGCGAGGGCAACCAGCCGAGGGCTTCGCCCTGTCGCTCGACTGCGGCGAGCAC
TACTGGCTGTAAAAGGACAGACCACATCATGGTTCTGTGTTCATTAGGTTGTTCTGTCCATTGCTGACAT
AATCCGCTCCACTTCAACGTAACACCGCACGAAGATTTCTATTGTTCCTGAAGGCATATTCAAATCGTTT
TCGTTACCGCTTGCTGGCATCATGACAGAACACTACTTCCTATAAACGCTACACAGGCTCCTGAGATTAA
TAATGCGGATCTCTACGATAATGGGAGATTTTCCCGACTGTTTCGTTCGCTTCTCAGTGGATAACAGCCA
GCTTCTCTGTTTAACAGACAAAAACAGCATATCCACTCAGTTCCACATTTCCATATAAAGGCCAAGGCAT
TTATTCTCAGGATAATTGTTTCAGCATCGCAACCGCATCAGACTCCGGCATCGCAAACTGCACCCGGTGC
CGGGCAGCCACATCCAGCGCAAAAACCTTCGTGTAGACTTCCGTTGAACTGATGGACTTATGTCCCATCA
GGCTTTGCAGAACTTTCAGCGGTATACCGGCATACAGCATGTGCATCGCATAGGAATGGCGGAACGTATG
TGGTGTGACCGGAACAGAGAACGTCACACCGTCAGCAGCAGCGGCGGCAACCGCCTCCCCAATCCAGGTC
CTGACCGTTCTGTCCGTCACTTCCCAGATCCGCGCTTTCTCTGTCCTTCCTGTGCGACGGTTACGCCGCT
CCATGAGCTTATCGCGAATAAATACCTGTGACGGAAGATCACTTCGCAGAATAAATAAATCCTGGTGTCC
CTGTTGATACCGGGAAGCCCTGGGCCAACTTTTGGCGAAAATGAGACGTTGATCGGCACGTAAGAGGTTC
CAACTTTCACCATAATGAAATAAGATCACTACCGGGCGTATTTTTTGAGTTATCGAGATTTTCAGGAGCT
AAGGAAGCTAAAATGGAGAAAAAAATCACTGGATATACCACCGTTGATATATCCCAATGGCATCGTAAAG
AACATTTTGAGGCATTTCAGTCAGTTGCTCAATGTACCTATAACCAGACCGTTCAGCTGGATATTACGGC
CTTTTTAAAGACCGTAAAGAAAAATAAGCACAAGTTTTATCCGGCCTTTATTCACATTCTTGCCCGCCTG
ATGAATGCTCATCCGGAATTTCGTATGGCAATGAAAGACGGTGAGCTGGTGATATGGGATAGTGTTCACC
CTTGTTACACCGTTTTCCATGAGCAAACTGAAACGTTTTCATCGCTCTGGAGTGAATACCACGACGATTT
CCGGCAGTTTCTACACATATATTCGCAAGATGTGGCGTGTTACGGTGAAAACCTGGCCTATTTCCCTAAA
GGGTTTATTGAGAATATGTTTTTCGTCTCAGCCAATCCCTGGGTGAGTTTCACCAGTTTTGATTTAAACG
TGGCCAATATGGACAACTTCTTCGCCCCCGTTTTCACGATGGGCAAATATTATACGCAAGGCGACAAGGT
GCTGATGCCGCTGGCGATTCAGGTTCATCATGCCGTTTGTGATGGCTTCCATGTCGGCAGAATGCTTAAT
GAATTACAACAGTACTGCGATGAGTGGCAGGGCGGGGCGTAATTTTTTTAAGGCAGTTATTGGTGCCCTT
AAACGCCTGGTTGCTACGCCTGAATAAGTGATAATAAGCGGATGAATGGCAGAAATTCGATGATAAGCTG
TCAAACATGAGAATTGGTCTCGACGAGTATGCTTGGATTCTCACCAATAAAAAACGCCCGGCGGCAACCG
AGCGTTCTGAACAAATCCAGATGGAGTTCTGAGGTCATTACTGGATCTATCAACAGGAGTCCAAGCGACG
TCTGTGCAAGTACTACTGTTCTGCAGTCACTTGAATTCGATACCCAGCTGTTATTTGTATAGTTCATCCA
TGCCATGTGTAATCCCAGCAGCGGTTACCAAAGCCATGACAAAAACGCGTAACAAAAGTGTCTATAATCA
CGGCAGAAAAGTCCACATTGATTATTTGCACGGCGTCACACTTTGCTATGCCATAGCATTTTTATCCATA
AGATTAGCGGATCCTACCTGACGCTTTTTATCGCAACTCTCTACTGTTTCTCCATACCCGTTTTTTTGGG
CTAGAAATAATTTTCACACCAATTGATAATATACAAGATTAAGGAGGTAAAGAATGGTGAGCAAGGGCGA
GGAGGATAACATGGCCATCATCAAGGAGTTCATGCGCTTCAAGGTTCACATGGAGGGCTCCGTGAACGGC
CACGAGTTCGAGATCGAGGGCGAGGGCGAGGGCCGCCCCTACGAGGGCACCCAGACCGCCAAGCTGAAGG
TGACCAAGGGTGGCCCCCTGCCCTTCGCCTGGGACATCCTGTCCCCTCAGTTCATGTACGGCTCCAAGGC
CTACGTGAAGCACCCCGCCGACATCCCCGACTACTTGAAGCTGTCCTTCCCCGAGGGCTTCAAGTGGGAG
CGCGTGATGAACTTCGAGGACGGCGGCGTGGTGACCGTGACCCAGGACTCCTCCCTGCAAGACGGCGAGT
TCATCTACAAGGTGAAGCTGCGCGGCACCAACTTCCCCTCCGACGGCCCCGTAATGCAGAAGAAGACTAT
GGGCTGGGAGGCCTCCTCCGAGCGGATGTACCCCGAGGACGGCGCGCTGAAGGGCGAGATCAAGCAGAGG
CTGAAGCTGAAGGACGGCGGCCACTACGACGCTGAGGTCAAGACCACCTACAAGGCCAAGAAGCCCGTGC
AACTGCCCGGCGCGTACAACGTCAACATCAAGTTGGACATCACCTCCCACAACGAGGACTACACCATCGT
GGAACAGTACGAACGCGCCGAGGGCCGCCACTCCACCGGCGGCATGGACGAGCTGTATAAGTAAGATATC
TATCGCCCTAGGGACCGTCTCGAGAGAATCAATATTAATCCAACGCGTGGCATCAAATAAAACGAAAGGC
TCAGTCGAAAGACTGGGCCTTTCGTTTTATCTGTTGTTTGTCGGTGAACGCTCTCCTGAGTAGGACAAAT
CCGCCGCCCTAGACTTAGGCGTTCGGCTGCGGCGAGCGGTATCAGCTCACTCAAAG
